>Addgene plasmid #248787 | pCS2+Brd9 (zebrafish) partial UTR and coding sequence-EGFP | addgene full sequence | sequence record 498403 | Addgene NGS Result
GGGCCTCTTCGCTATTACGCCAGTCGACCGCCAATTCAATATGGCGTATATGGACTCATGCCAATTCAAT
ATGGTGGATCTGGACCTGTGCCAATTCAATATGGCGTATATGGACTCGTGCCAATTCAATATGGTGGATC
TGGACCCCAGCCAATTCAATATGGCGGACTTGGCACCATGCCAATTCAATATGGCGGACCTGGCACTGTG
CCAACTGGGGAGGGGTCTACTTGGCACGGTGCCAAGTTTGAGGAGGGGTCTTGGCCCTGTGCCAAGTCCG
CCATATTGAATTGGCATGGTGCCAATAATGGCGGCCATATTGGCTATATGCCAGGATCAATATATAGGCA
ATATCCAATATGGCCCTATGCCAATATGGCTATTGGCCAGGTTCAATACTATGTATTGGCCCTATGCCAT
ATAGTATTCCATATATGGGTTTTCCTATTGACGTAGATAGCCCCTCCCAATGGGCGGTCCCATATACCAT
ATATGGGGCTTCCTAATACCGCCCATAGCCACTCCCCCATTGACGTCAATGGTCTCTATATATGGTCTTT
CCTATTGACGTCATATGGGCGGTCCTATTGACGTATATGGCGCCTCCCCCATTGACGTCAATTACGGTAA
ATGGCCCGCCTGGCTCAATGCCCATTGACGTCAATAGGACCACCCACCATTGACGTCAATGGGATGGCTC
ATTGCCCATTCATATCCGTTCTCACGCCCCCTATTGACGTCAATGACGGTAAATGGCCCACTTGGCAGTA
CATCAATATCTATTAATAGTAACTTGGCAAGTACATTACTATTGGAAGTACGCCAGGGTACATTGGCAGT
ACTCCCATTGACGTCAATGGCGGTAAATGGCCCGCGATGGCTGCCAAGTACATCCCCATTGACGTCAATG
GGGAGGGGCAATGACGCAAATGGGCGTTCCATTGACGTAAATGGGCGGTAGGCGTGCCTAATGGGAGGTC
TATATAAGCAATGCTCGTTTAGGGAACCGCCATTCTGCCTGGGGACGTCGGAGCAAGCTTGATTTAGGTG
ACACTATAGAATACAAGCTACTTGTTCTTTTTGCAGGATCCTTGTTGCTGGACCGTGAAGTCGCAGTGCG
ACATAATCAAACTGAATTAGCTAAGATATAACCAGTTTTTTTTATATAAACCAGTAAATATTTATAATGG
GGAAGAAACACAAGAAATACAGACCCGAATGGAGAGCGGTTGAAGGAGACTATGAGGACAAACCCCTTGA
GAAGCCCCTGAAGGGAATTCCGGTCGCCACCATGGTGAGCAAGGGCGAGGAGCTGTTCACCGGGGTGGTG
CCCATCCTGGTCGAGCTGGACGGCGACGTAAACGGCCACAAGTTCAGCGTGTCCGGCGAGGGCGAGGGCG
ATGCCACCTACGGCAAGCTGACCCTGAAGTTCATCTGCACCACCGGCAAGCTGCCCGTGCCCTGGCCCAC
CCTCGTGACCACCCTGACCTACGGCGTGCAGTGCTTCAGCCGCTACCCCGACCACATGAAGCAGCACGAC
TTCTTCAAGTCCGCCATGCCCGAAGGCTACGTCCAGGAGCGCACCATCTTCTTCAAGGACGACGGCAACT
ACAAGACCCGCGCCGAGGTGAAGTTCGAGGGCGACACCCTGGTGAACCGCATCGAGCTGAAGGGCATCGA
CTTCAAGGAGGACGGCAACATCCTGGGGCACAAGCTGGAGTACAACTACAACAGCCACAACGTCTATATC
ATGGCCGACAAGCAGAAGAACGGCATCAAGGTGAACTTCAAGATCCGCCACAACATCGAGGACGGCAGCG
TGCAGCTCGCCGACCACTACCAGCAGAACACCCCCATCGGCGACGGCCCCGTGCTGCTGCCCGACAACCA
CTACCTGAGCACCCAGTCCGCCCTGAGCAAAGACCCCAACGAGAAGCGCGATCACATGGTCCTGCTGGAG
TTCGTGACCGCCGCCGGGATCACTCTCGGCATGGACGAGCTGTACAAGTAAAGCGGCCCCTCTCGAGCCT
CTAGAACTATAGTGAGTCGTATTACGTAGATCCAGACATGATAAGATACATTGATGAGTTTGGACAAACC
ACAACTAGAATGCAGTGAAAAAAATGCTTTATTTGTGAAATTTGTGATGCTATTGCTTTATTTGTAACCA
TTATAAGCTGCAATAAACAAGTTAACAACAACAATTGCATTCATTTTATGTTTCAGGTTCAGGGGGAGGT
GTGGGAGGTTTTTTAATTCGCGGCCGCGGCGCCAATGCATTGGGCCCGGTACCCAGCTTTTGTTCCCTTT
AGTGAGGGTTAATTGCGCGCTTGGCGTAATCATGGTCATAGCTGTTTCCTGTGTGAAATTGTTATCCGCT
CACAATTCCACACAACATACGAGCCGGGAGCATAAAGTGTAAAGCCTGGGGTGCCTAATGAGTGAGCTAA
CTCACATTAATTGCGTTGCGCTCACTGCCCGCTTTCCAGTCGGGAAACCTGTCGTGCCAGCTGCATTAAT
GAATCGGCCAACGCGCGGGGAGAGGCGGTTTGCGTATTGGGCGCTCTTCCGCTTCCTCGCTCACTGACTC
GCTGCGCTCGGTCGTTCGGCTGCGGCGAGCGGTATCAGCTCACTCAAAGGCGGTAATACGGTTATCCACA
GAATCAGGGGATAACGCAGGAAAGAACATGTGAGCAAAAGGCCAGCAAAAGGCCAGGAACCGTAAAAAGG
CCGCGTTGCTGGCGTTTTTCCATAGGCTCCGCCCCCCTGACGAGCATCACAAAAATCGACGCTCAAGTCA
GAGGTGGCGAAACCCGACAGGACTATAAAGATACCAGGCGTTTCCCCCTGGAAGCTCCCTCGTGCGCTCT
CCTGTTCCGACCCTGCCGCTTACCGGATACCTGTCCGCCTTTCTCCCTTCGGGAAGCGTGGCGCTTTCTC
ATAGCTCACGCTGTAGGTATCTCAGTTCGGTGTAGGTCGTTCGCTCCAAGCTGGGCTGTGTGCACGAACC
CCCCGTTCAGCCCGACCGCTGCGCCTTATCCGGTAACTATCGTCTTGAGTCCAACCCGGTAAGACACGAC
TTATCGCCACTGGCAGCAGCCACTGGTAACAGGATTAGCAGAGCGAGGTATGTAGGCGGTGCTACAGAGT
TCTTGAAGTGGTGGCCTAACTACGGCTACACTAGAAGAACAGTATTTGGTATCTGCGCTCTGCTGAAGCC
AGTTACCTTCGGAAAAAGAGTTGGTAGCTCTTGATCCGGCAAACAAACCACCGCTGGTAGCGGTGGTTTT
TTTGTTTGCAAGCAGCAGATTACGCGCAGAAAAAAAGGATCTCAAGAAGATCCTTTGATCTTTTCTACGG
GGTCTGACGCTCAGTGGAACGAAAACTCACGTTAAGGGATTTTGGTCATGAGATTATCAAAAAGGATCTT
CACCTAGATCCTTTTAAATTAAAAATGAAGTTTTAAATCAATCTAAAGTATATATGAGTAAACTTGGTCT
GACAGTTACCAATGCTTAATCAGTGAGGCACCTATCTCAGCGATCTGTCTATTTCGTTCATCCATAGTTG
CCTGACTCCCCGTCGTGTAGATAACTACGATACGGGAGGGCTTACCATCTGGCCCCAGTGCTGCAATGAT
ACCGCGAGACCCACGCTCACCGGCTCCAGATTTATCAGCAATAAACCAGCCAGCCGGAAGGGCCGAGCGC
AGAAGTGGTCCTGCAACTTTATCCGCCTCCATCCAGTCTATTAATTGTTGCCGGGAAGCTAGAGTAAGTA
GTTCGCCAGTTAATAGTTTGCGCAACGTTGTTGCCATTGCTACAGGCATCGTGGTGTCACGCTCGTCGTT
TGGTATGGCTTCATTCAGCTCCGGTTCCCAACGATCAAGGCGAGTTACATGATCCCCCATGTTGTGCAAA
AAAGCGGTTAGCTCCTTCGGTCCTCCGATCGTTGTCAGAAGTAAGTTGGCCGCAGTGTTATCACTCATGG
TTATGGCAGCACTGCATAATTCTCTTACTGTCATGCCATCCGTAAGATGCTTTTCTGTGACTGGTGAGTA
CTCAACCAAGTCATTCTGAGAATAGTGTATGCGGCGACCGAGTTGCTCTTGCCCGGCGTCAATACGGGAT
AATACCGCGCCACATAGCAGAACTTTAAAAGTGCTCATCATTGGAAAACGTTCTTCGGGGCGAAAACTCT
CAAGGATCTTACCGCTGTTGAGATCCAGTTCGATGTAACCCACTCGTGCACCCAACTGATCTTCAGCATC
TTTTACTTTCACCAGCGTTTCTGGGTGAGCAAAAACAGGAAGGCAAAATGCCGCAAAAAAGGGAATAAGG
GCGACACGGAAATGTTGAATACTCATACTCTTCCTTTTTCAATATTATTGAAGCATTTATCAGGGTTATT
GTCTCATGAGCGGATACATATTTGAATGTATTTAGAAAAATAAACAAATAGGGGTTCCGCGCACATTTCC
CCGAAAAGTGCCACCTAAATTGTAAGCGTTAATATTTTGTTAAAATTCGCGTTAAATTTTTGTTAAATCA
GCTCATTTTTTAACCAATAGGCCGAAATCGGCAAAATCCCTTATAAATCAAAAGAATAGACCGAGATAGG
GT
[37 nt withheld, positions 4623-4659]
AAAGAACGTGGACTCCAACGTCAAAGG
[49 nt withheld, positions 4687-4735]
T
[91 nt withheld, positions 4737-4827]
G
[124 nt withheld, positions 4829-4952]
CCCATTCGCCATTCAGGCTGCGCAACTGTTGGGAAGGGCGATCGGTGC
Features (pLannotate 1.2.2; 16 found; start..end, strand, type, name):
     30..1007    +  promoter       CMV IE94 promoter: enhancer/promoter region of simian cytomegalovirus major immediate early transcription unit IE94
   1042..1060    +  promoter       SP6 promoter: promoter for bacteriophage SP6 RNA polymerase
   1187..1273    +  CDS            BRD9 (fragment): BRD9_HUMAN - Experimental evidence at protein level: Swiss-Prot protein existence level 1. Plays a role in chromatin remodeling and regulation of transcription (PubMed:22464331, PubMed:26365797). Acts as a chromatin reader that recognizes and binds acylated histones: binds histones that are acetylated and/or butyrylated (PubMed:26365797). Component of SWI/SNF chromatin remodeling subcomplex GBAF that carries out key enzymatic activities, changing chromatin structure by altering DNA- histone contacts within a nucleosome in an ATP-dependent manner (PubMed:29374058). Orchestrates also the RAD51-R
   1292..2011    +  CDS            EGFP: the original enhanced GFP (Yang et al., 1996) mammalian codon-optimized
   2037..2054    -  promoter       T7 promoter (fragment): promoter for bacteriophage T7 RNA polymerase
   2059..2193    -  polyA_signal   SV40 poly(A) signal: SV40 polyadenylation signal
   2306..2324    -  promoter       T3 promoter: promoter for bacteriophage T3 RNA polymerase
   2369..2385    -  protein_bind   lac operator: The lac repressor binds to the lac operator to inhibit transcription in E. coli. This inhibition can be relieved by adding lactose or isopropyl-β-D-thiogalactopyranoside (IPTG). lac repressor encoded by lacI
   2393..2423    -  promoter       lac promoter: promoter for the E. coli lac operon
   2438..2459    -  protein_bind   CAP binding site: CAP binding activates transcription in the presence of cAMP. E. coli catabolite activator protein
   2472..2564    -  CDS            lacI (fragment): lac repressor; lacI; The lac repressor binds to the lac operator to inhibit transcription in E. coli. This inhibition can be relieved by adding lactose or isopropyl-β-D-thiogalactopyranoside (IPTG).
   2747..3335    -  rep_origin     ori: high-copy-number ColE1/pMB1/pBR322/pUC origin of replication
   3506..4366    -  CDS            AmpR: β-lactamase; bla; confers resistance to ampicillin, carbenicillin, and related antibiotics
   4367..4471    -  promoter       AmpR promoter: bla
   4524..4952    -  rep_origin     f1 ori (sequence partly withheld): f1 bacteriophage origin of replication; arrow indicates direction of (+) strand synthesis
   4957..23      -  CDS            lacZα (fragment) (across the origin): LacZα fragment of β-galactosidase; lacZ fragment
