[The description below was written by a language model from this plasmid's Addgene catalogue record and pLannotate feature annotations shown in this document.]
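Description:
pCS2+Brd9 (zebrafish) partial UTR and coding sequence-EGFP is a small reporter plasmid of about 5 kb built on the pCS2+ expression backbone, which is widely used for vertebrate embryo work. It is maintained in E. coli through a high-copy ColE1/pUC-type origin and selected with ampicillin via the β-lactamase gene. An f1 phage origin and remnants of the lac region (lacZα fragment, lac promoter/operator, a lacI fragment) are also carried over from the parent vector.

The payload is a short fragment of zebrafish brd9, roughly 180 bp judging from the recorded backbone and total sizes. It comprises part of the 5' UTR and the start of the coding sequence, cloned between BamHI and EcoRI sites and joined to an EGFP reading frame already present in the backbone, so EGFP sits at the C-terminus. The feature table detects only a short BRD9-homologous coding stretch just upstream of EGFP, consistent with a partial rather than full-length insert.

Although the catalogue lists the brd9 5' UTR fragment in the promoter field, the annotated sequence shows that transcription would be driven by the simian CMV IE94 enhancer/promoter of pCS2+. An SP6 promoter lies immediately downstream of it, allowing in vitro synthesis of the fusion mRNA. An SV40 polyadenylation signal follows EGFP, and T7 (partial) and T3 promoters lie beyond the cassette in the reverse orientation.

The stated purpose is simply to fuse the brd9 partial UTR and coding sequence to an EGFP reporter. Constructs of this design are commonly used to test reagents that target the translation start region of a transcript, but the record does not state the specific assay.
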