Addgene plasmid #248787: pCS2+Brd9 (zebrafish) partial UTR and coding sequence-EGFP
Purpose: fuse partial UTR and coding sequence of Brd9 (zebrafish) with EGFP reporter
Depositing lab: Wenyan Ren. Depositing organization: Soochow University. Publication: Integrative analysis reveals synergistic regulation of Sp7 by BRD9 and Wnt/beta-catenin signaling during osteogenic differentiation. Wu L, Wang L, Zhuang Y, Luo Y, Zhu Q, Maimaitizunong M, Wang Y, Cheng Z, Li Y, Sheng X, Li M, Luo Q, Jiang X, Lei S, Lin X, Zhong Y, Ren W. Commun Biol. 2025 Dec 1. doi: 10.1038/s42003-025-09278-z. PubMed 41326797.
Backbone
  Vector backbone: pCS2+
  Backbone size w/o insert (bp): 4817
  Total vector size (bp): 4998
  Vector type: Brd9(zebrafish)-EGFP reporter
Growth in bacteria
  Bacterial resistance: Ampicillin, 100 μg/mL
  Growth temperature: 37°C
  Growth strain: DH5alpha
  Copy number: Unknown
Gene/Insert
  Gene/Insert name: brd9
  Species: D. rerio (zebrafish)
  Entrez Gene: brd9 (a.k.a. zgc:55797)
  Promoter: partial 5'UTR sequence of zebrafish brd9
  Tag / fusion protein: EGFP (C terminal on backbone)
  Cloning method: Restriction Enzyme; 5′ cloning site BamH1 (not destroyed); 3′ cloning site EcoR1 (not destroyed)
  Sequencing primers: 5′ gcaagcttgatttaggtgaca
Terms and licenses: Academic/Nonprofit Terms; Industry Terms: Not Available to Industry
How to cite: pCS2+Brd9 (zebrafish) partial UTR and coding sequence-EGFP was a gift from Wenyan Ren (Addgene plasmid # 248787 ; http://n2t.net/addgene:248787 ; RRID:Addgene_248787)
